Addgene plasmid #162878: pmEos2-C1 PA-PLA1 (mEos2-PA-PLA1)
Purpose: Expression in mammalian cells of Phosphatidic Acid preferring Phospholipase A1 tagged with mEos2 to perform sptPALM
Depositing lab: Frederic Meunier. Depositing organization: University of Queensland. Publication: Modular transient nanoclustering of activated beta2-adrenergic receptors revealed by single-molecule tracking of conformation-specific nanobodies. Gormal RS, Padmanabhan P, Kasula R, Bademosi AT, Coakley S, Giacomotto J, Blum A, Joensuu M, Wallis TP, Lo HP, Budnar S, Rae J, Ferguson C, Bastiani M, Thomas WG, Pardon E, Steyaert J, Yap AS, Goodhill GJ, Hilliard MA, Parton RG, Meunier FA. Proc Natl Acad Sci U S A. 2020 Nov 19. pii: 2007443117. doi: 10.1073/pnas.2007443117. PubMed 33214152.
Backbone
  Vector backbone: pmEos2-N1
  Backbone manufacturer: EGFP replaced with mEos2 in pEGFP-N1 backbone (Clontec)
  Backbone size w/o insert (bp): 2619
  Total vector size (bp): 7309
  Vector type: Mammalian Expression
  Selectable markers: Neomycin (select with G418)
Growth in bacteria
  Bacterial resistance: Kanamycin, 50 μg/mL
  Growth temperature: 37°C
  Growth strain: DH5alpha
  Copy number: High Copy
Gene/Insert
  Gene/Insert name: Phosphatidic acid-preferring phospholipase A1 (PA-PLA1)
  Species: H. sapiens (human)
  Insert size (bp): 2616
  GenBank ID: NM_030637.3
  Entrez Gene: DDHD1 (a.k.a. PA-PLA1, PAPLA1, SPG28)
  Tag / fusion protein: mEos2 (N terminal on insert)
  Cloning method: Restriction Enzyme; 5′ cloning site BglII (not destroyed); 3′ cloning site EcoRI (not destroyed)
  Sequencing primers: 5′ GCCCATTACCGATGTGACTT (mEos F); 3′ GAAATTTGTGATGCTATTGC (SV40pA-R)
Terms and licenses: Academic/Nonprofit Terms; Industry Terms: Not Available to Industry
How to cite: pmEos2-C1 PA-PLA1 (mEos2-PA-PLA1) was a gift from Frederic Meunier (Addgene plasmid # 162878 ; http://n2t.net/addgene:162878 ; RRID:Addgene_162878)
