[The description below was written by a language model from this plasmid's Addgene catalogue record and pLannotate feature annotations shown in this document.]
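Description:
pmEos2-C1 PA-PLA1 is a 7.3 kb mammalian expression plasmid encoding human phosphatidic acid-preferring phospholipase A1 (PA-PLA1, the product of the DDHD1 gene) fused at its N terminus to the photoconvertible fluorescent protein mEos2. It is built on a Clontech pEGFP-type backbone in which EGFP was replaced by mEos2. The catalogue lists the backbone as pmEos2-N1, but the plasmid name, the stated N-terminal tag and the feature table, where mEos2 lies upstream of DDHD1, all indicate a C1-style arrangement. The stated backbone size also does not account for the difference between the total size and the insert. The roughly 2.6 kb DDHD1 coding sequence was inserted between BglII and EcoRI sites, both retained. It follows mEos2 after a short linker region, and the fusion is driven by the human CMV immediate early enhancer and promoter and terminated by the SV40 polyadenylation signal.

The plasmid is propagated in E. coli at high copy from a pUC-type ColE1 origin and also carries an f1 phage origin. A single Tn5 NeoR/KanR gene provides both selections. A bacterial promoter gives kanamycin resistance in bacteria, and the SV40 early promoter with the HSV TK polyadenylation signal gives G418 resistance in mammalian cells. The short large T antigen, ble and bGH poly(A) fragments in the annotation appear to be partial matches within backbone sequence rather than functional elements.

The construct is intended for single-particle tracking photoactivated localization microscopy (sptPALM). Sparse green-to-red photoconversion of mEos2 allows individual PA-PLA1 molecules to be localised and tracked in live cells, reporting on the enzyme's mobility and nanoscale organisation.
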