Features (pLannotate 1.2.2; 16 found; start..end, strand, type, name):
      1..304     +  enhancer       CMV enhancer: human cytomegalovirus immediate early enhancer
    305..508     +  promoter       CMV promoter: human cytomegalovirus (CMV) immediate early promoter
    553..1230    +  CDS            mEos2: mEos2 is a photoconvertible green/yellow fluorescent protein published in 2009, derived from Lobophyllia hemprichii. It has moderate acid sensitivity.
   1258..3873    +  CDS            DDHD1: DDHD1_HUMAN - Also known as KIAA1705. Experimental evidence at protein level: Swiss-Prot protein existence level 1. Phospholipase that hydrolyzes phosphatidic acid, including 1,2-dioleoyl-sn-phosphatidic acid. The different isoforms may change the substrate specificity (PubMed:22922100). Required for the organization of the endoplasmic reticulum exit sites (ERES), also known as transitional endoplasmic reticulum (tER) (PubMed:17428803). From Homo sapiens (Human).
   3877..3913    +  misc_feature   MCS (fragment): multiple cloning site
   3930..4014    +  CDS            large T antigen (fragment): large T antigen from SV40 (simian virus 40)
   4037..4158    +  polyA_signal   SV40 poly(A) signal: SV40 polyadenylation signal
   4192..4620    -  rep_origin     f1 ori (sequence partly withheld): f1 bacteriophage origin of replication; arrow indicates direction of (+) strand synthesis
   4647..4751    +  promoter       AmpR promoter: bla
   4753..5110    +  promoter       SV40 promoter: SV40 enhancer and early promoter
   5145..5939    +  CDS            NeoR/KanR: aminoglycoside phosphotransferase from Tn5; aph(3')-II (or nptII); confers resistance to neomycin, kanamycin, and G418 (Geneticin®)
   5960..6112    +  CDS            ble (fragment): BLE_KLEPN - Experimental evidence at protein level: Swiss-Prot protein existence level 1. Binding protein with a strong affinity to the bleomycin family of antibiotics. Binds to CL990; an antimitotic-antibiotic compound. From Klebsiella pneumoniae.
   6171..6218    +  polyA_signal   HSV TK poly(A) signal: herpes simplex virus thymidine kinase polyadenylation signal (Cole and Stacy, 1985)
   6309..6325    -  polyA_signal   bGH poly(A) signal (fragment): bovine growth hormone polyadenylation signal
   6547..7135    +  rep_origin     ori: high-copy-number ColE1/pMB1/pBR322/pUC origin of replication
   7250..7309    +  enhancer       CMV enhancer (fragment): human cytomegalovirus immediate early enhancer
>Addgene plasmid #162878 | pmEos2-C1 PA-PLA1 (mEos2-PA-PLA1) | addgene full sequence | sequence record 321987 | Addgene NGS Result
CGTTACATAACTTACGGTAAATGGCCCGCCTGGCTGACCGCCCAACGACCCCCGCCCATTGACGTCAATA
ATGACGTATGTTCCCATAGTAACGCCAATAGGGACTTTCCATTGACGTCAATGGGTGGAGTATTTACGGT
AAACTGCCCACTTGGCAGTACATCAAGTGTATCATATGCCAAGTACGCCCCCTATTGACGTCAATGACGG
TAAATGGCCCGCCTGGCATTATGCCCAGTACATGACCTTATGGGACTTTCCTACTTGGCAGTACATCTAC
GTATTAGTCATCGCTATTACCATGGTGATGCGGTTTTGGCAGTACATCAATGGGCGTGGATAGCGGTTTG
ACTCACGGGGATTTCCAAGTCTCCACCCCATTGACGTCAATGGGAGTTTGTTTTGGCACCAAAATCAACG
GGACTTTCCAAAATGTCGTAACAACTCCGCCCCATTGACGCAAATGGGCGGTAGGCGTGTACGGTGGGAG
GTCTATATAAGCAGAGCTGGTTTAGTGAACCGTCAGATCCGCTAGCGCTACCGGTCGCCACCATGAGTGC
GATTAAGCCAGACATGAAGATCAAACTCCGTATGGAAGGCAACGTAAACGGGCACCACTTTGTGATCGAC
GGAGATGGTACAGGCAAGCCTTTTGAGGGAAAACAGAGTATGGATCTTGAAGTCAAAGAGGGCGGACCTC
TGCCTTTTGCCTTTGATATCCTGACCACTGCATTCCATTACGGCAACAGGGTATTCGCCAAATATCCAGA
CAACATACAAGACTATTTTAAGCAGTCGTTTCCTAAGGGGTATTCGTGGGAACGAAGCTTGACTTTCGAA
GACGGGGGCATTTGCATTGCCAGAAACGACATAACAATGGAAGGGGACACTTTCTATAATAAAGTTCGAT
TTTATGGTACCAACTTTCCCGCCAATGGTCCAGTTATGCAGAAGAAGACGCTGAAATGGGAGCCCTCCAC
TGAGAAAATGTATGTGCGTGATGGAGTGCTGACGGGTGATATTCATATGGCTTTGTTGCTTGAAGGAAAT
GCCCATTACCGATGTGACTTCAGAACTACTTACAAAGCTAAGGAGAAGGGTGTCAAGTTACCAGGCTACC
ACTTTGTGGACCACTGCATTGAGATTTTAAGCCATGACAAAGATTACAACAAGGTTAAGCTGTATGAGCA
TGCTGTTGCTCATTCTGGATTGCCTGACAATGCCAGACGAGAGCTGTACAAGTCCGGACTCAGATCTATG
AATTACCCGGGCCGCGGGTCCCCACGGAGCCCCGAGCATAACGGCCGAGGCGGCGGCGGCGGCGCCTGGG
AGCTGGGCTCAGACGCGAGGCCAGCGTTCGGCGGCGGCGTCTGCTGCTTCGAGCACCTGCCCGGCGGGGA
CCCGGACGACGGCGACGTGCCCCTGGCCCTGCTGCGCGGGGAACCCGGGCTGCATTTGGCGCCGGGCACC
GACGACCACAACCACCACCTCGCGCTGGACCCCTGCCTCAGTGACGAGAACTATGACTTCAGCTCCGCCG
AGTCGGGCTCCTCGCTGCGCTACTACAGCGAGGGTGAGAGCGGCGGCGGCGGCAGCTCCTTGTCGCTGCA
CCCGCCGCAGCAGCCTCCGCTGGTCCCGACGAACTCGGGGGGCGGCGGCGCGACAGGAGGGTCCCCCGGG
GAAAGGAAACGTACCCGGCTTGGCGGCCCGGCGGCCCGGCACCGCTATGAGGTAGTGACGGAGCTGGGCC
CGGAGGAGGTACGCTGGTTCTACAAGGAGGACAAGAAGACCTGGAAGCCCTTCATCGGCTACGACTCGCT
CCGCATCGAGCTCGCCTTCCGGACCCTGCTGCAGACCACGGGTGCCCGGCCCCAGGGCGGGGACCGGGAC
GGCGACCATGTGTGCTCCCCCACGGGCCCAGCCTCCAGTTCCGGAGAAGATGACGATGAGGACCGCGCCT
GCGGCTTCTGCCAGAGTACGACGGGGCACGAGCCGGAGATGGTGGAGCTTGTGAACATCGAGCCTGTGTG
CGTGCGGGGCGGCCTCTACGAGGTGGATGTGACCCAAGGAGAGTGCTACCCGGTGTACTGGAACCAGGCT
GATAAAATACCAGTAATGCGTGGACAGTGGTTTATTGACGGCACTTGGCAGCCTCTAGAAGAGGAAGAAA
GTAATTTAATTGAGCAAGAACATCTCAATTGTTTTAGGGGCCAGCAGATGCAGGAAAATTTCGATATTGA
AGTGTCAAAATCCATAGATGGAAAAGATGCTGTTCATAGTTTCAAGTTGAGTCGAAACCATGTGGACTGG
CACAGTGTGGATGAAGTATATCTTTATAGTGATGCAACAACATCTAAAATTGCAAGAACAGTTACCCAAA
AACTGGGATTTTCTAAAGCATCAAGTAGTGGTACCAGACTTCATAGAGGTTATGTAGAAGAAGCCACATT
AGAAGACAAGCCATCACAGACTACCCATATTGTATTTGTTGTGCATGGCATTGGGCAGAAAATGGACCAA
GGAAGAATTATCAAAAATACAGCTATGATGAGAGAAGCTGCAAGAAAAATAGAAGAAAGGCATTTTTCCA
ACCATGCAACACATGTTGAATTTCTGCCTGTTGAGTGGCGGTCAAAACTTACTCTTGATGGAGACACTGT
TGATTCCATTACTCCTGACAAAGTACGAGGTTTAAGGGATATGCTGAACAGCAGTGCAATGGACATAATG
TATTATACTAGTCCACTTTATAGAGATGAACTAGTTAAAGGCCTTCAGCAAGAGCTGAATCGATTGTATT
CCCTTTTCTGTTCTCGGAATCCAGACTTTGAAGAAAAAGGGGGTAAAGTCTCAATAGTATCACATTCCTT
GGGATGTGTAATTACTTATGACATAATGACTGGCTGGAATCCAGTTCGGCTGTATGAACAGTTGCTGCAA
AAGGAAGAAGAGTTGCCTGATGAACGATGGATGAGCTATGAAGAACGACATCTTCTTGATGAACTCTATA
TAACAAAACGACGGCTGAAGGAAATAGAAGAACGGCTTCACGGATTGAAAGCATCATCTATGACACAAAC
ACCTGCCTTAAAATTTAAGGTTGAGAATTTCTTCTGTATGGGATCCCCATTAGCAGTTTTCTTGGCGTTG
CGTGGCATCCGCCCAGGAAATACTGGAAGTCAAGACCATATTTTGCCTAGAGAGATTTGTAACCGGTTAC
TAAATATTTTTCATCCTACAGATCCAGTGGCTTATAGATTAGAACCATTAATACTGAAACACTACAGCAA
CATTTCACCTGTCCAGATCCACTGGTACAATACTTCAAATCCTTTACCTTATGAACATATGAAGCCAAGC
TTTCTCAACCCAGCTAAAGAACCTACCTCAGTTTCAGAGAATGAAGGCATTTCAACCATACCAAGCCCTG
TGACCTCACCAGTTTTGTCCCGCCGACACTATGGAGAATCTATAACAAATATAGGCAAAGCAAGCATATT
AGGGGCTGCTAGCATTGGAAAGGGACTTGGAGGAATGTTGTTCTCAAGATTTGGACGTTCATCTACAACA
CAGTCATCTGAAACATCAAAAGACTCAATGGAAGATGAGAAGAAGCCAGTTGCCTCACCTTCTGCTACCA
CCGTAGGGACACAGACCCTTCCACATAGCAGTTCTGGCTTCCTCGATTCTGCATTGGAGTTGGATCACAG
GATTGATTTTGAACTCAGAGAAGGCCTTGTGGAGAGCCGCTATTGGTCAGCTGTCACGTCGCATACTGCC
TATTGGTCATCCTTGGATGTTGCCCTTTTTCTTTTAACCTTCATGTATAAACATGAGCACGATGATGATG
CAAAACCCAATTTAGATCCAATCTGAGAATTCTGCAGTCGACGGTACCGCGGGCCCGGGATCCACCGGAT
CTAGATAACTGATCATAATCAGCCATACCACATTTGTAGAGGTTTTACTTGCTTTAAAAAACCTCCCACA
CCTCCCCCTGAACCTGAAACATAAAATGAATGCAATTGTTGTTGTTAACTTGTTTATTGCAGCTTATAAT
GGTTACAAATAAAGCAATAGCATCACAAATTTCACAAATAAAGCATTTTTTTCACTGCATTCTAGTTGTG
GTTTGTCCAAACTCATCAATGTATCTTAACGCGTAAATTGTAAGCGTTAATATTTTGTTAAAATTCGCGT
TAAATTTTTGTTAAATCAGCTCATTTTTTAACCAATAGGCCGAAATCGGCAAAATCCCTTATAAATCAAA
AGAATAGACCGAGATAGGGT
[37 nt withheld, positions 4291-4327]
AAAGAACGTGGACTCCAACGTCAAAGG
[49 nt withheld, positions 4355-4403]
T
[91 nt withheld, positions 4405-4495]
G
[124 nt withheld, positions 4497-4620]
CAGGTGGCACTTTTCGGGGAAATGTGCGCGGAACCCCTATTTGTTTATTTTTCTAAATACATTCAAATAT
GTATCCGCTCATGAGACAATAACCCTGATAAATGCTTCAATAATATTGAAAAAGGAAGAGTCCTGAGGCG
GAAAGAACCAGCTGTGGAATGTGTGTCAGTTAGGGTGTGGAAAGTCCCCAGGCTCCCCAGCAGGCAGAAG
TATGCAAAGCATGCATCTCAATTAGTCAGCAACCAGGTGTGGAAAGTCCCCAGGCTCCCCAGCAGGCAGA
AGTATGCAAAGCATGCATCTCAATTAGTCAGCAACCATAGTCCCGCCCCTAACTCCGCCCATCCCGCCCC
TAACTCCGCCCAGTTCCGCCCATTCTCCGCCCCATGGCTGACTAATTTTTTTTATTTATGCAGAGGCCGA
GGCCGCCTCGGCCTCTGAGCTATTCCAGAAGTAGTGAGGAGGCTTTTTTGGAGGCCTAGGCTTTTGCAAA
GATCGATCAAGAGACAGGATGAGGATCGTTTCGCATGATTGAACAAGATGGATTGCACGCAGGTTCTCCG
GCCGCTTGGGTGGAGAGGCTATTCGGCTATGACTGGGCACAACAGACAATCGGCTGCTCTGATGCCGCCG
TGTTCCGGCTGTCAGCGCAGGGGCGCCCGGTTCTTTTTGTCAAGACCGACCTGTCCGGTGCCCTGAATGA
ACTGCAAGACGAGGCAGCGCGGCTATCGTGGCTGGCCACGACGGGCGTTCCTTGCGCAGCTGTGCTCGAC
GTTGTCACTGAAGCGGGAAGGGACTGGCTGCTATTGGGCGAAGTGCCGGGGCAGGATCTCCTGTCATCTC
ACCTTGCTCCTGCCGAGAAAGTATCCATCATGGCTGATGCAATGCGGCGGCTGCATACGCTTGATCCGGC
TACCTGCCCATTCGACCACCAAGCGAAACATCGCATCGAGCGAGCACGTACTCGGATGGAAGCCGGTCTT
GTCGATCAGGATGATCTGGACGAAGAGCATCAGGGGCTCGCGCCAGCCGAACTGTTCGCCAGGCTCAAGG
CGAGCATGCCCGACGGCGAGGATCTCGTCGTGACCCATGGCGATGCCTGCTTGCCGAATATCATGGTGGA
AAATGGCCGCTTTTCTGGATTCATCGACTGTGGCCGGCTGGGTGTGGCGGACCGCTATCAGGACATAGCG
TTGGCTACCCGTGATATTGCTGAAGAGCTTGGCGGCGAATGGGCTGACCGCTTCCTCGTGCTTTACGGTA
TCGCCGCTCCCGATTCGCAGCGCATCGCCTTCTATCGCCTTCTTGACGAGTTCTTCTGAGCGGGACTCTG
GGGTTCGAAATGACCGACCAAGCGACGCCCAACCTGCCATCACGAGATTTCGATTCCACCGCCGCCTTCT
ATGAAAGGTTGGGCTTCGGAATCGTTTTCCGGGACGCCGGCTGGATGATCCTCCAGCGCGGGGATCTCAT
GCTGGAGTTCTTCGCCCACCCTAGGGGGAGGCTAACTGAAACACGGAAGGAGACAATACCGGAAGGAACC
CGCGCTATGACGGCAATAAAAAGACAGAATAAAACGCACGGTGTTGGGTCGTTTGTTCATAAACGCGGGG
TTCGGTCCCAGGGCTGGCACTCTGTCGATACCCCACCGAGACCCCATTGGGGCCAATACGCCCGCGTTTC
TTCCTTTTCCCCACCCCACCCCCCAAGTTCGGGTGAAGGCCCAGGGCTCGCAGCCAACGTCGGGGCGGCA
GGCCCTGCCATAGCCTCAGGTTACTCATATATACTTTAGATTGATTTAAAACTTCATTTTTAATTTAAAA
GGATCTAGGTGAAGATCCTTTTTGATAATCTCATGACCAAAATCCCTTAACGTGAGTTTTCGTTCCACTG
AGCGTCAGACCCCGTAGAAAAGATCAAAGGATCTTCTTGAGATCCTTTTTTTCTGCGCGTAATCTGCTGC
TTGCAAACAAAAAAACCACCGCTACCAGCGGTGGTTTGTTTGCCGGATCAAGAGCTACCAACTCTTTTTC
CGAAGGTAACTGGCTTCAGCAGAGCGCAGATACCAAATACTGTTCTTCTAGTGTAGCCGTAGTTAGGCCA
CCACTTCAAGAACTCTGTAGCACCGCCTACATACCTCGCTCTGCTAATCCTGTTACCAGTGGCTGCTGCC
AGTGGCGATAAGTCGTGTCTTACCGGGTTGGACTCAAGACGATAGTTACCGGATAAGGCGCAGCGGTCGG
GCTGAACGGGGGGTTCGTGCACACAGCCCAGCTTGGAGCGAACGACCTACACCGAACTGAGATACCTACA
GCGTGAGCTATGAGAAAGCGCCACGCTTCCCGAAGGGAGAAAGGCGGACAGGTATCCGGTAAGCGGCAGG
GTCGGAACAGGAGAGCGCACGAGGGAGCTTCCAGGGGGAAACGCCTGGTATCTTTATAGTCCTGTCGGGT
TTCGCCACCTCTGACTTGAGCGTCGATTTTTGTGATGCTCGTCAGGGGGGCGGAGCCTATGGAAAAACGC
CAGCAACGCGGCCTTTTTACGGTTCCTGGCCTTTTGCTGGCCTTTTGCTCACATGTTCTTTCCTGCGTTA
TCCCCTGATTCTGTGGATAACCGTATTACCGCCATGCATTAGTTATTAATAGTAATCAATTACGGGGTCA
TTAGTTCATAGCCCATATATGGAGTTCCG
